Addgene plasmid #207208: pFUW-TetO-ETS1
Purpose: doxycycline-inducible expression of Human ETS1 in mammalian cells
Depositing lab: Filipe Pereira. Depositing organization: Center for Neuroscience and Cell Biology, University of Coimbra. Publication: Anchored screening identifies transcription factor blueprints underlying dendritic cell diversity and subset-specific anti-tumor immunity. Henriques-Oliveira L, Altman AR, Kurochkin I, Ascic E, Halitzki E, Matei A, Pértiga-Cabral D, Ulmert I, Holst S, Nair MS, Cunha PP, Park S, Vergani S, Kharas MG, Yuan J, Lahl K, Rosa FF, Pires CF, Pereira C-F. Immunity. 58, 1-20. October 2025. 10.1016/j.immuni.2025.08.001.
Backbone
  Vector backbone: pFUW-TetO
  Vector type: Mammalian Expression, Lentiviral
Growth in bacteria
  Bacterial resistance: Ampicillin, 100 μg/mL
  Growth temperature: 37°C
  Growth strain: NEB Stable
  Copy number: High Copy
Gene/Insert
  Gene/Insert name: pFUW-TetO-ETS1
  Species: H. sapiens (human)
  Insert size (bp): 1500
  GenBank ID: NM_005238.3
  Promoter: CMV
  Entrez Gene: ETS1 (a.k.a. ETS-1, EWSR2, c-ets-1, p54)
  Cloning method: Restriction Enzyme; 5′ cloning site NheI (unknown if destroyed); 3′ cloning site BstBI (unknown if destroyed)
  Sequencing primers: 5′ TCCACGCTGTTTTGACCTCC
Terms and licenses: Academic/Nonprofit Terms; Industry Terms: Not Available to Industry
How to cite: pFUW-TetO-ETS1 was a gift from Filipe Pereira (Addgene plasmid # 207208 ; http://n2t.net/addgene:207208 ; RRID:Addgene_207208)
