[The description below was written by a language model from this plasmid's Addgene catalogue record and pLannotate feature annotations shown in this document.]
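Description:
pFUW-TetO-ETS1 is a 9.7 kb HIV-1-based lentiviral transfer plasmid for doxycycline-inducible expression of human ETS1 in mammalian cells, built on the pFUW-TetO backbone. It is propagated in E. coli as a high-copy plasmid through a ColE1/pUC-type origin with ampicillin selection (AmpR under its own bla promoter). The backbone also carries an f1 origin and an SV40/EM7-driven BleoR cassette with an SV40 poly(A) signal. This cassette lies outside the LTR-flanked region, so it would not be transferred with the packaged viral genome.

A CMV enhancer/promoter is fused upstream of a truncated 5' LTR and drives transcription of the viral genomic RNA in packaging cells. It is followed by the Ψ packaging signal with a gag fragment, the Rev response element for Rev-dependent nuclear export, and the cPPT/CTS. The internal expression cassette consists of a tetracycline response element with seven tetO copies joined to a minimal CMV promoter. This is presumably what the catalogue's "CMV" promoter entry refers to. It controls the ETS1 coding sequence (annotated at about 1.3 kb within an insert listed as 1.5 kb, cloned between NheI and BstBI sites). No epitope tag or reporter is annotated. A WPRE downstream enhances transcript expression, and the cassette ends in a second truncated LTR followed by a bGH poly(A) signal.

No tetracycline transactivator is encoded on the plasmid, so induction requires one supplied separately, for instance from a co-delivered vector. ETS1 is an ETS-family transcription factor. The associated publication concerns screening for transcription factor combinations that underlie dendritic cell subset identity, which suggests use in forced-expression or cell-reprogramming experiments.
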