Features (pLannotate 1.2.2; 32 found; start..end, strand, type, name):
     27..406     +  enhancer       CMV enhancer: human cytomegalovirus immediate early enhancer
    407..606     +  promoter       CMV promoter: human cytomegalovirus (CMV) immediate early promoter
    624..804     +  LTR            5' LTR (truncated): truncated 5' long terminal repeat (LTR) from HIV-1
    851..976     +  misc_feature   HIV-1 Ψ: packaging signal of human immunodeficiency virus type 1
    960..1323    +  CDS            HIV-1 gag (fragment): gag protein from human immunodeficiency virus 1; gag
   1469..1702    +  misc_feature   RRE: The Rev response element (RRE) of HIV-1 allows for Rev-dependent mRNA export from the nucleus to the cytoplasm.
   2079..2179    +  CDS            Rev (fragment): human immunodeficiency virus 1 (HIV-1) Rev protein; rev; enhances nuclear export of unspliced and incompletely spliced viral mRNAs
   2229..2346    +  misc_feature   cPPT/CTS: central polypurine tract and central termination sequence of HIV-1
   2403..2673    +  protein_bind   tetracycline response element: contains seven copies of the tetracycline operator tetO tetracycline repressor TetR
   2684..2701    +  misc_feature   MCS (fragment): pUC18/19 multiple cloning site
   2706..2744    +  promoter       minimal CMV promoter: human cytomegalovirus (CMV) immediate early promoter
   2862..4184    +  CDS            ETS1: ETS1_HUMAN - Also known as EWSR2. Experimental evidence at protein level: Swiss-Prot protein existence level 1. Transcription factor. Directly controls the expression of cytokine and chemokine genes in a wide variety of different cellular contexts. May control the differentiation, survival and proliferation of lymphoid cells. May also regulate angiogenesis through regulation of expression of genes controlling endothelial cell migration and invasion. From Homo sapiens (Human).
   4194..4212    +  misc_feature   MCS (fragment): pBluescript multiple cloning site
   4212..4800    +  misc_feature   WPRE: woodchuck hepatitis virus posttranscriptional regulatory element
   4737..5318    +  CDS            nef (fragment): NEF_HV1H2 - Experimental evidence at protein level: Swiss-Prot protein existence level 1. Extracellular Nef protein targets CD4(+) T-lymphocytes for apoptosis by interacting with CXCR4 surface receptors. From Human immunodeficiency virus type 1 group M subtype B (isolate HXB2) (HIV-1).
   5325..5505    +  LTR            5' LTR (truncated): truncated 5' long terminal repeat (LTR) from HIV-1
   5537..5761    +  polyA_signal   bGH poly(A) signal: bovine growth hormone polyadenylation signal
   5765..5786    +  promoter       SV40 promoter (fragment): SV40 enhancer and early promoter
   5807..6235    +  rep_origin     f1 ori (sequence partly withheld): f1 bacteriophage origin of replication; arrow indicates direction of (+) strand synthesis
   6249..6578    +  promoter       SV40 promoter: SV40 enhancer and early promoter
   6626..6673    +  promoter       EM7 promoter: synthetic bacterial promoter&nbsp
   6692..7066    +  CDS            BleoR: antibiotic-binding protein; Sh ble from Streptoalloteichus hindustanus; confers resistance to bleomycin, phleomycin, and Zeocin™
   7076..7201    +  CDS            ble (fragment): BLE_KLEPN - Experimental evidence at protein level: Swiss-Prot protein existence level 1. Binding protein with a strong affinity to the bleomycin family of antibiotics. Binds to CL990; an antimitotic-antibiotic compound. From Klebsiella pneumoniae.
   7196..7317    +  polyA_signal   SV40 poly(A) signal: SV40 polyadenylation signal
   7390..7406    -  protein_bind   lac operator: The lac repressor binds to the lac operator to inhibit transcription in E. coli. This inhibition can be relieved by adding lactose or isopropyl-β-D-thiogalactopyranoside (IPTG). lac repressor encoded by lacI
   7414..7444    -  promoter       lac promoter: promoter for the E. coli lac operon
   7459..7480    -  protein_bind   CAP binding site: CAP binding activates transcription in the presence of cAMP. E. coli catabolite activator protein
   7493..7585    -  CDS            lacI (fragment): lac repressor; lacI; The lac repressor binds to the lac operator to inhibit transcription in E. coli. This inhibition can be relieved by adding lactose or isopropyl-β-D-thiogalactopyranoside (IPTG).
   7768..8356    -  rep_origin     ori: high-copy-number ColE1/pMB1/pBR322/pUC origin of replication
   8527..9387    -  CDS            AmpR: β-lactamase; bla; confers resistance to ampicillin, carbenicillin, and related antibiotics
   9388..9492    -  promoter       AmpR promoter: bla
   9551..9603    -  misc_feature   bom (fragment): basis of mobility region from pBR322
>Addgene plasmid #207208 | pFUW-TetO-ETS1 | addgene full sequence | sequence record 412281 | Addgene NGS Result
CGATGTACGGGCCAGATATACGCGTTGACATTGATTATTGACTAGTTATTAATAGTAATCAATTACGGGG
TCATTAGTTCATAGCCCATATATGGAGTTCCGCGTTACATAACTTACGGTAAATGGCCCGCCTGGCTGAC
CGCCCAACGACCCCCGCCCATTGACGTCAATAATGACGTATGTTCCCATAGTAACGCCAATAGGGACTTT
CCATTGACGTCAATGGGTGGAGTATTTACGGTAAACTGCCCACTTGGCAGTACATCAAGTGTATCATATG
CCAAGTACGCCCCCTATTGACGTCAATGACGGTAAATGGCCCGCCTGGCATTATGCCCAGTACATGACCT
TATGGGACTTTCCTACTTGGCAGTACATCTACGTATTAGTCATCGCTATTACCATGGTGATGCGGTTTTG
GCAGTACATCAATGGGCGTGGATAGCGGTTTGACTCACGGGGATTTCCAAGTCTCCACCCCATTGACGTC
AATGGGAGTTTGTTTTGGCACCAAAATCAACGGGACTTTCCAAAATGTCGTAACAACTCCGCCCCATTGA
CGCAAATGGGCGGTAGGCGTGTACGGTGGGAGGTCTATATAAGCAGCGCGTTTTGCCTGTACTGGGTCTC
TCTGGTTAGACCAGATCTGAGCCTGGGAGCTCTCTGGCTAACTAGGGAACCCACTGCTTAAGCCTCAATA
AAGCTTGCCTTGAGTGCTTCAAGTAGTGTGTGCCCGTCTGTTGTGTGACTCTGGTAACTAGAGATCCCTC
AGACCCTTTTAGTCAGTGTGGAAAATCTCTAGCAGTGGCGCCCGAACAGGGACTTGAAAGCGAAAGGGAA
ACCAGAGGAGCTCTCTCGACGCAGGACTCGGCTTGCTGAAGCGCGCACGGCAAGAGGCGAGGGGCGGCGA
CTGGTGAGTACGCCAAAAATTTTGACTAGCGGAGGCTAGAAGGAGAGAGATGGGTGCGAGAGCGTCAGTA
TTAAGCGGGGGAGAATTAGATCGCGATGGGAAAAAATTCGGTTAAGGCCAGGGGGAAAGAAAAAATATAA
ATTAAAACATATAGTATGGGCAAGCAGGGAGCTAGAACGATTCGCAGTTAATCCTGGCCTGTTAGAAACA
TCAGAAGGCTGTAGACAAATACTGGGACAGCTACAACCATCCCTTCAGACAGGATCAGAAGAACTTAGAT
CATTATATAATACAGTAGCAACCCTCTATTGTGTGCATCAAAGGATAGAGATAAAAGACACCAAGGAAGC
TTTAGACAAGATAGAGGAAGAGCAAAACAAAAGTAAGACCACCGCACAGCAAGCGGCCGCTGATCTTCAG
ACCTGGAGGAGGAGATATGAGGGACAATTGGAGAAGTGAATTATATAAATATAAAGTAGTAAAAATTGAA
CCATTAGGAGTAGCACCCACCAAGGCAAAGAGAAGAGTGGTGCAGAGAGAAAAAAGAGCAGTGGGAATAG
GAGCTTTGTTCCTTGGGTTCTTGGGAGCAGCAGGAAGCACTATGGGCGCAGCGTCAATGACGCTGACGGT
ACAGGCCAGACAATTATTGTCTGGTATAGTGCAGCAGCAGAACAATTTGCTGAGGGCTATTGAGGCGCAA
CAGCATCTGTTGCAACTCACAGTCTGGGGCATCAAGCAGCTCCAGGCAAGAATCCTGGCTGTGGAAAGAT
ACCTAAAGGATCAACAGCTCCTGGGGATTTGGGGTTGCTCTGGAAAACTCATTTGCACCACTGCTGTGCC
TTGGAATGCTAGTTGGAGTAATAAATCTCTGGAACAGATTTGGAATCACACGACCTGGATGGAGTGGGAC
AGAGAAATTAACAATTACACAAGCTTAATACACTCCTTAATTGAAGAATCGCAAAACCAGCAAGAAAAGA
ATGAACAAGAATTATTGGAATTAGATAAATGGGCAAGTTTGTGGAATTGGTTTAACATAACAAATTGGCT
GTGGTATATAAAATTATTCATAATGATAGTAGGAGGCTTGGTAGGTTTAAGAATAGTTTTTGCTGTACTT
TCTATAGTGAATAGAGTTAGGCAGGGATATTCACCATTATCGTTTCAGACCCACCTCCCAACCCCGAGGG
GACCCGACAGGCCCGAAGGAATAGAAGAAGAAGGTGGAGAGAGAGACAGAGACAGATCCATTCGATTAGT
GAACGGATCGGCACTGCGTGCGCCAATTCTGCAGACAAATGGCAGTATTCATCCACAATTTTAAAAGAAA
AGGGGGGATTGGGGGGTACAGTGCAGGGGAAAGAATAGTAGACATAATAGCAACAGACATACAAACTAAA
GAATTACAAAAACAAATTACAAAAATTCAAAATTTTCGGGTTTATTACAGGGACAGCAGAGATCCAGTTT
GGTTAGATCTCGAGTTTACCACTCCCTATCAGTGATAGAGAAAAGTGAAAGTCGAGTTTACCACTCCCTA
TCAGTGATAGAGAAAAGTGAAAGTCGAGTTTACCACTCCCTATCAGTGATAGAGAAAAGTGAAAGTCGAG
TTTACCACTCCCTATCAGTGATAGAGAAAAGTGAAAGTCGAGTTTACCACTCCCTATCAGTGATAGAGAA
AAGTGAAAGTCGAGTTTACCACTCCCTATCAGTGATAGAGAAAAGTGAAAGTCGAGTTTACCACTCCCTA
TCAGTGATAGAGAAAAGTGAAAGTCGAGCTCGGTACCCGGGTCGAGGTAGGCGTGTACGGTGGGAGGCCT
ATATAAGCAGAGCTCGTTTAGTGAACCGTCAGATCGCCTGGAGACGCCATCCACGCTGTTTTGACCTCCA
TAGAAGACACCGGGACCGATCCAGCCTCCGCGGCCCCGAATTCACCGGTTCTAGAGCTAGCATGAAGGCG
GCCGTCGATCTCAAGCCGACTCTCACCATCATCAAGACGGAAAAAGTCGATCTGGAGCTTTTCCCCTCCC
CGGATATGGAATGTGCAGATGTCCCACTATTAACTCCAAGCAGCAAAGAAATGATGTCTCAAGCATTAAA
AGCTACTTTCAGTGGTTTCACTAAAGAACAGCAACGACTGGGGATCCCAAAAGACCCCCGGCAGTGGACA
GAAACCCATGTTCGGGACTGGGTGATGTGGGCTGTGAATGAATTCAGCCTGAAAGGTGTAGACTTCCAGA
AGTTCTGTATGAATGGAGCAGCCCTCTGCGCCCTGGGTAAAGACTGCTTTCTCGAGCTGGCCCCAGACTT
TGTTGGGGACATCTTATGGGAACATCTAGAGATCCTGCAGAAAGAGGATGTGAAACCATATCAAGTTAAT
GGAGTCAACCCAGCCTATCCAGAATCCCGCTATACCTCGGATTACTTCATTAGCTATGGTATTGAGCATG
CCCAGTGTGTTCCACCATCGGAGTTCTCAGAGCCCAGCTTCATCACAGAGTCCTATCAGACGCTCCATCC
CATCAGCTCGGAAGAGCTCCTCTCCCTCAAGTATGAGAATGACTACCCCTCGGTCATTCTCCGAGACCCT
CTCCAGACAGACACCTTGCAGAATGACTACTTTGCTATCAAACAAGAAGTCGTCACCCCAGACAACATGT
GCATGGGGAGGACCAGTCGTGGTAAACTCGGGGGCCAGGACTCTTTTGAAAGCATAGAGAGCTACGATAG
TTGTGATCGCCTCACCCAGTCCTGGAGCAGCCAGTCATCTTTCAACAGCCTGCAGCGTGTTCCCTCCTAT
GACAGCTTCGACTCAGAGGACTATCCGGCTGCCCTGCCCAACCACAAGCCCAAGGGCACCTTCAAGGACT
ATGTGCGGGACCGTGCTGACCTCAATAAGGACAAGCCTGTCATTCCTGCTGCTGCCCTAGCTGGCTACAC
AGGCAGTGGACCAATCCAGCTATGGCAGTTTCTTCTGGAATTACTCACTGATAAATCCTGTCAGTCTTTT
ATCAGCTGGACAGGAGATGGCTGGGAATTCAAACTTTCTGACCCAGATGAGGTGGCCAGGAGATGGGGAA
AGAGGAAAAACAAACCTAAGATGAATTATGAGAAACTGAGCCGTGGCCTACGCTACTATTACGACAAAAA
CATCATCCACAAGACAGCGGGGAAACGCTACGTGTACCGCTTTGTGTGTGACCTGCAGAGCCTGCTGGGG
TACACCCCTGAGGAGCTGCACGCCATGCTGGACGTCAAGCCAGATGCCGACGAGTGATTCGAAGATATCA
AGCTTATCGATAATCAACCTCTGGATTACAAAATTTGTGAAAGATTGACTGGTATTCTTAACTATGTTGC
TCCTTTTACGCTATGTGGATACGCTGCTTTAATGCCTTTGTATCATGCTATTGCTTCCCGTATGGCTTTC
ATTTTCTCCTCCTTGTATAAATCCTGGTTGCTGTCTCTTTATGAGGAGTTGTGGCCCGTTGTCAGGCAAC
GTGGCGTGGTGTGCACTGTGTTTGCTGACGCAACCCCCACTGGTTGGGGCATTGCCACCACCTGTCAGCT
CCTTTCCGGGACTTTCGCTTTCCCCCTCCCTATTGCCACGGCGGAACTCATCGCCGCCTGCCTTGCCCGC
TGCTGGACAGGGGCTCGGCTGTTGGGCACTGACAATTCCGTGGTGTTGTCGGGGAAATCATCGTCCTTTC
CTTGGCTGCTCGCCTGTGTTGCCACCTGGATTCTGCGCGGGACGTCCTTCTGCTACGTCCCTTCGGCCCT
CAATCCAGCGGACCTTCCTTCCCGCGGCCTGCTGCCGGCTCTGCGGCCTCTTCCGCGTCTTCGCCTTCGC
CCTCAGACGAGTCGGATCTCCCTTTGGGCCGCCTCCCCGCATCGATACCGTCGACCTCGAGACCTAGAAA
AACATGGAGCAATCACAAGTAGCAATACAGCAGCTACCAATGCTGATTGTGCCTGGCTAGAAGCACAAGA
GGAGGAGGAGGTGGGTTTTCCAGTCACACCTCAGGTACCTTTAAGACCAATGACTTACAAGGCAGCTGTA
GATCTTAGCCACTTTTTAAAAGAAAAGGGGGGACTGGAAGGGCTAATTCACTCCCAACGAAGACAAGATA
TCCTTGATCTGTGGATCTACCACACACAAGGCTACTTCCCTGATTGGCAGAACTACACACCAGGGCCAGG
GATCAGATATCCACTGACCTTTGGATGGTGCTACAAGCTAGTACCAGTTGAGCAAGAGAAGGTAGAAGAA
GCCAATGAAGGAGAGAACACCCGCTTGTTACACCCTGTGAGCCTGCATGGGATGGATGACCCGGAGAGAG
AAGTATTAGAGTGGAGGTTTGACAGCCGCCTAGCATTTCATCACATGGCCCGAGAGCTGCATCCGGACTG
TACTGGGTCTCTCTGGTTAGACCAGATCTGAGCCTGGGAGCTCTCTGGCTAACTAGGGAACCCACTGCTT
AAGCCTCAATAAAGCTTGCCTTGAGTGCTTCAAGTAGTGTGTGCCCGTCTGTTGTGTGACTCTGGTAACT
AGAGATCCCTCAGACCCTTTTAGTCAGTGTGGAAAATCTCTAGCAGGGCCCGTTTAAACCCGCTGATCAG
CCTCGACTGTGCCTTCTAGTTGCCAGCCATCTGTTGTTTGCCCCTCCCCCGTGCCTTCCTTGACCCTGGA
AGGTGCCACTCCCACTGTCCTTTCCTAATAAAATGAGGAAATTGCATCGCATTGTCTGAGTAGGTGTCAT
TCTATTCTGGGGGGTGGGGTGGGGCAGGACAGCAAGGGGGAGGATTGGGAAGACAATAGCAGGCATGCTG
GGGATGCGGTGGGCTCTATGGCTTCTGAGGCGGAAAGAACCAGCTGGGGCTCTAGGGGGTATCCCC
[124 nt withheld, positions 5807-5930]
C
[91 nt withheld, positions 5932-6022]
A
[49 nt withheld, positions 6024-6072]
CCTTTGACGTTGGAGTCCACGTTCTTT
[37 nt withheld, positions 6100-6136]
ACCCTATCTCGGTCTATTCTTTTGATTTATAAGGGATTTTGCCGATTTCGGCCTATTGGTTAAAAAATGA
GCTGATTTAACAAAAATTTAACGCGAATTAATTCTGTGGAATGTGTGTCAGTTAGGGTGTGGAAAGTCCC
CAGGCTCCCCAGCAGGCAGAAGTATGCAAAGCATGCATCTCAATTAGTCAGCAACCAGGTGTGGAAAGTC
CCCAGGCTCCCCAGCAGGCAGAAGTATGCAAAGCATGCATCTCAATTAGTCAGCAACCATAGTCCCGCCC
CTAACTCCGCCCATCCCGCCCCTAACTCCGCCCAGTTCCGCCCATTCTCCGCCCCATGGCTGACTAATTT
TTTTTATTTATGCAGAGGCCGAGGCCGCCTCTGCCTCTGAGCTATTCCAGAAGTAGTGAGGAGGCTTTTT
TGGAGGCCTAGGCTTTTGCAAAAAGCTCCCGGGAGCTTGTATATCCATTTTCGGATCTGATCAGCACGTG
TTGACAATTAATCATCGGCATAGTATATCGGCATAGTATAATACGACAAGGTGAGGAACTAAACCATGGC
CAAGTTGACCAGTGCCGTTCCGGTGCTCACCGCGCGCGACGTCGCCGGAGCGGTCGAGTTCTGGACCGAC
CGGCTCGGGTTCTCCCGGGACTTCGTGGAGGACGACTTCGCCGGTGTGGTCCGGGACGACGTGACCCTGT
TCATCAGCGCGGTCCAGGACCAGGTGGTGCCGGACAACACCCTGGCCTGGGTGTGGGTGCGCGGCCTGGA
CGAGCTGTACGCCGAGTGGTCGGAGGTCGTGTCCACGAACTTCCGGGACGCCTCCGGGCCGGCCATGACC
GAGATCGGCGAGCAGCCGTGGGGGCGGGAGTTCGCCCTGCGCGACCCGGCCGGCAACTGCGTGCACTTCG
TGGCCGAGGAGCAGGACTGACACGTGCTACGAGATTTCGATTCCACCGCCGCCTTCTATGAAAGGTTGGG
CTTCGGAATCGTTTTCCGGGACGCCGGCTGGATGATCCTCCAGCGCGGGGATCTCATGCTGGAGTTCTTC
GCCCACCCCAACTTGTTTATTGCAGCTTATAATGGTTACAAATAAAGCAATAGCATCACAAATTTCACAA
ATAAAGCATTTTTTTCACTGCATTCTAGTTGTGGTTTGTCCAAACTCATCAATGTATCTTATCATGTCTG
TATACCGTCGACCTCTAGCTAGAGCTTGGCGTAATCATGGTCATAGCTGTTTCCTGTGTGAAATTGTTAT
CCGCTCACAATTCCACACAACATACGAGCCGGAAGCATAAAGTGTAAAGCCTGGGGTGCCTAATGAGTGA
GCTAACTCACATTAATTGCGTTGCGCTCACTGCCCGCTTTCCAGTCGGGAAACCTGTCGTGCCAGCTGCA
TTAATGAATCGGCCAACGCGCGGGGAGAGGCGGTTTGCGTATTGGGCGCTCTTCCGCTTCCTCGCTCACT
GACTCGCTGCGCTCGGTCGTTCGGCTGCGGCGAGCGGTATCAGCTCACTCAAAGGCGGTAATACGGTTAT
CCACAGAATCAGGGGATAACGCAGGAAAGAACATGTGAGCAAAAGGCCAGCAAAAGGCCAGGAACCGTAA
AAAGGCCGCGTTGCTGGCGTTTTTCCATAGGCTCCGCCCCCCTGACGAGCATCACAAAAATCGACGCTCA
AGTCAGAGGTGGCGAAACCCGACAGGACTATAAAGATACCAGGCGTTTCCCCCTGGAAGCTCCCTCGTGC
GCTCTCCTGTTCCGACCCTGCCGCTTACCGGATACCTGTCCGCCTTTCTCCCTTCGGGAAGCGTGGCGCT
TTCTCATAGCTCACGCTGTAGGTATCTCAGTTCGGTGTAGGTCGTTCGCTCCAAGCTGGGCTGTGTGCAC
GAACCCCCCGTTCAGCCCGACCGCTGCGCCTTATCCGGTAACTATCGTCTTGAGTCCAACCCGGTAAGAC
ACGACTTATCGCCACTGGCAGCAGCCACTGGTAACAGGATTAGCAGAGCGAGGTATGTAGGCGGTGCTAC
AGAGTTCTTGAAGTGGTGGCCTAACTACGGCTACACTAGAAGAACAGTATTTGGTATCTGCGCTCTGCTG
AAGCCAGTTACCTTCGGAAAAAGAGTTGGTAGCTCTTGATCCGGCAAACAAACCACCGCTGGTAGCGGTG
GTTTTTTTGTTTGCAAGCAGCAGATTACGCGCAGAAAAAAAGGATCTCAAGAAGATCCTTTGATCTTTTC
TACGGGGTCTGACGCTCAGTGGAACGAAAACTCACGTTAAGGGATTTTGGTCATGAGATTATCAAAAAGG
ATCTTCACCTAGATCCTTTTAAATTAAAAATGAAGTTTTAAATCAATCTAAAGTATATATGAGTAAACTT
GGTCTGACAGTTACCAATGCTTAATCAGTGAGGCACCTATCTCAGCGATCTGTCTATTTCGTTCATCCAT
AGTTGCCTGACTCCCCGTCGTGTAGATAACTACGATACGGGAGGGCTTACCATCTGGCCCCAGTGCTGCA
ATGATACCGCGAGACCCACGCTCACCGGCTCCAGATTTATCAGCAATAAACCAGCCAGCCGGAAGGGCCG
AGCGCAGAAGTGGTCCTGCAACTTTATCCGCCTCCATCCAGTCTATTAATTGTTGCCGGGAAGCTAGAGT
AAGTAGTTCGCCAGTTAATAGTTTGCGCAACGTTGTTGCCATTGCTACAGGCATCGTGGTGTCACGCTCG
TCGTTTGGTATGGCTTCATTCAGCTCCGGTTCCCAACGATCAAGGCGAGTTACATGATCCCCCATGTTGT
GCAAAAAAGCGGTTAGCTCCTTCGGTCCTCCGATCGTTGTCAGAAGTAAGTTGGCCGCAGTGTTATCACT
CATGGTTATGGCAGCACTGCATAATTCTCTTACTGTCATGCCATCCGTAAGATGCTTTTCTGTGACTGGT
GAGTACTCAACCAAGTCATTCTGAGAATAGTGTATGCGGCGACCGAGTTGCTCTTGCCCGGCGTCAATAC
GGGATAATACCGCGCCACATAGCAGAACTTTAAAAGTGCTCATCATTGGAAAACGTTCTTCGGGGCGAAA
ACTCTCAAGGATCTTACCGCTGTTGAGATCCAGTTCGATGTAACCCACTCGTGCACCCAACTGATCTTCA
GCATCTTTTACTTTCACCAGCGTTTCTGGGTGAGCAAAAACAGGAAGGCAAAATGCCGCAAAAAAGGGAA
TAAGGGCGACACGGAAATGTTGAATACTCATACTCTTCCTTTTTCAATATTATTGAAGCATTTATCAGGG
TTATTGTCTCATGAGCGGATACATATTTGAATGTATTTAGAAAAATAAACAAATAGGGGTTCCGCGCACA
TTTCCCCGAAAAGTGCCACCTGACGTCGACGGATCGGGAGATCTCCCGATCCCCTATGGTGCACTCTCAG
TACAATCTGCTCTGATGCCGCATAGTTAAGCCAGTATCTGCTCCCTGCTTGTGTGTTGGAGGTCGCTGAG
TAGTGCGCGAGCAAAATTTAAGCTACAACAAGGCAAGGCTTGACCGACAATTGCATGAAGAATCTGCTTA
GGGTTAGGCGTTTTGCGCTGCTTCG
